>Addgene plasmid #186886 | pTRE3G-FLAG-human cGAS N-T2A-deltaN-HA | addgene full sequence | sequence record 366445 | Addgene NGS Result
GTTCCGCGTTACATAACTTACGGTAAATGGCCCGCCTGGCTGACCGCCCAACGACCCCCGCCCATTGACG
TCAATAATGACGTATGTTCCCATAGTAACGCCAATAGGGACTTTCCATTGACGTCAATGGGTGGAGTATT
TACGGTAAACTGCCCACTTGGCAGTACATCAAGTGTATCATATGCCAAGTACGCCCCCTATTGACGTCAA
TGACGGTAAATGGCCCGCCTGGCATTATGCCCAGTACATGACCTTATGGGACTTTCCTACTTGGCAGTAC
ATCTACGTATTAGTCATCGCTATTACCATGGTGATGCGGTTTTGGCAGTACATCAATGGGCGTGGATAGC
GGTTTGACTCACGGGGATTTCCAAGTCTCCACCCCATTGACGTCAATGGGAGTTTGTTTTGGCACCAAAA
TCAACGGGACTTTCCAAAATGTCGTAACAACTCCGCCCCATTGACGCAAATGGGCGGTAGGCGTGTACGG
TGGGAGGTCTATATAAGCAGAGCTCAATAAAAGAGCCCACAACCCCTCACTCGGCGCGCCAGTCTTCCGA
TAGACTGCGTCGCCCGGGTACCCGTATTCCCAATAAAGCCTCTTGCTGTTTGCATCCGAATCGTGGTCTC
GCTGTTCCTTGGGAGGGTCTCCTCTGAGTGATTGACTACCCACGACGGGGGTCTTTCATTTGGGGGCTCG
TCCGGGATTTGGAGACCCCTGCCCAGGGACCACCGACCCACCACCGGGAGGTAAGCTGGCCAGCAACTTA
TCTGTGTCTGTCCGATTGTCTAGTGTCTATGTTTGATGTTATGCGCCTGCGTCTGTACTAGTTAGCTAAC
TAGCTCTGTATCTGGCGGACCCGTGGTGGAACTGACGAGTTCTGAACACCCGGCCGCAACCCTGGGAGAC
GTCCCAGGGACTTTGGGGGCCGTTTTTGTGGCCCGACCTGAGGAAGGGAGTCGATGTGGAATCCGACCCC
GTCAGGATATGTGGTTCTGGTAGGAGACGAGAACCTAAAACAGTTCCCGCCTCCGTCTGAATTTTTGCTT
TCGGTTTGGAACCGAAGCCGCGCGTCTTGTCTGCTGCAGCGCTGCAGCATCGTTCTGTGTTGTCTCTGTC
TGACTGTGTTTCTGTATTTGTCTGAAAATTAGGGCCAGACTGTTACCACTCCCTTAAGTTTGACCTTAGG
TCACTGGAAAGATGTCGAGCGGATCGCTCACAACCAGTCGGTAGATGTCAAGAAGAGACGTTGGGTTACC
TTCTGCTCTGCAGAATGGCCAACCTTTAACGTCGGATGGCCGCGAGACGGCACCTTTAACCGAGACCTCA
TCACCCAGGTTAAGATCAAGGTCTTTTCACCTGGCCCGCATGGACACCCAGACCAGGTCCCCTACATCGT
GACCTGGGAAGCCTTGGCTTTTGACCCCCCTCCCTGGGTCAAGCCCTTTGTACACCCTAAGCCTCCGCCT
CCTCTTCCTCCATCCGCCCCGTCTCTCCCCCTTGAACCTCCTCGTTCGACCCCGCCTCGATCCTCCCTTT
ATCCAGCCCTCACTCCTTCTCTAGGCGCCGGAATTGAAGATCTCGATGAGGCCCTTTCGTCTTCACTCGA
GTTTACTCCCTATCAGTGATAGAGAACGTATGAAGAGTTTACTCCCTATCAGTGATAGAGAACGTATGCA
GACTTTACTCCCTATCAGTGATAGAGAACGTATAAGGAGTTTACTCCCTATCAGTGATAGAGAACGTATG
ACCAGTTTACTCCCTATCAGTGATAGAGAACGTATCTACAGTTTACTCCCTATCAGTGATAGAGAACGTA
TATCCAGTTTACTCCCTATCAGTGATAGAGAACGTATGTCGAGGTAGGCGTGTACGGTGGGCGCCTATAA
AAGCAGAGCTCGTTTAGTGAACCGTCAGATCGCCTGGAGCAATTCCACAACACTTTTGTCTTATACTTGG
ATCCGCCACCATGGATTACAAGGATGACGACGATAAGCAGCCTTGGCACGGAAAGGCCATGCAGAGAGCT
TCCGAGGCCGGAGCCACTGCCCCCAAGGCTTCCGCACGGAATGCCAGGGGCGCCCCGATGGATCCCACCG
AGTCTCCGGCTGCCCCCGAGGCCGCCCTGCCTAAGGCGGGAAAGTTCGGCCCCGCCAGGAAGTCGGGATC
CCGGCAGAAAAAGAGCGCCCCGGACACCCAGGAGAGGCCGCCCGTCCGCGCAACTGGGGCCCGCGCCAAA
AAGGCCCCTCAGCGCGCCCAGGACACGCAGCCGTCTGACGCCACCAGCGCCCCTGGGGCAGAGGGGCTGG
AGCCTCCTGCGGCTCGGGAGCCGGCTCTTTCCAGGGCTGGTTCTTGCCGCCAGAGGGGCGCGCGCTGCTC
CACGAAGCCAAGACCTCCGCCCGGGCCCTGGGACGTGCCCAGCCCCGGCCTGCCGGTCTCGGCCCCCATT
CTCGTACGGAGGGATGCGGCGGGTAGCGGAGAGGGCAGAGGCAGTCTGCTGACATGCGGTGACGTGGAAG
AGAATCCCGGCCCTCCTGGGGCCTCGAAGCTCCGGGCGGTTTTGGAGAAGTTGAAGCTCAGCCGCGATGA
TATCTCCACGGCGGCGGGGATGGTGAAAGGGGTTGTGGACCACCTGCTGCTCAGACTGAAGTGCGACTCC
GCGTTCAGAGGCGTCGGGCTGCTGAACACCGGGAGCTACTATGAGCACGTGAAGATTTCTGCACCTAATG
AATTTGATGTCATGTTTAAACTGGAAGTCCCCAGAATTCAACTAGAAGAATATTCCAACACTCGTGCATA
TTACTTTGTGAAATTTAAAAGAAATCCGAAAGAAAATCCTCTGAGTCAGTTTTTAGAAGGTGAAATATTA
TCAGCTTCTAAGATGCTGTCAAAGTTTAGGAAAATCATTAAGGAAGAAATTAACGACATTAAAGATACAG
ATGTCATCATGAAGAGGAAAAGAGGAGGGAGCCCTGCTGTAACACTTCTTATTAGTGAAAAAATATCTGT
GGATATAACCCTGGCTTTGGAATCAAAAAGTAGCTGGCCTGCTAGCACCCAAGAAGGCCTGCGCATTCAA
AACTGGCTTTCAGCAAAAGTTAGGAAGCAACTACGACTAAAGCCATTTTACCTTGTACCCAAGCATGCAA
AGGAAGGAAATGGTTTCCAAGAAGAAACATGGCGGCTATCCTTCTCTCACATCGAAAAGGAAATTTTGAA
CAATCATGGAAAATCTAAAACGTGCTGTGAAAACAAAGAAGAGAAATGTTGCAGGAAAGATTGTTTAAAA
CTAATGAAATACCTTTTAGAACAGCTGAAAGAAAGGTTTAAAGACAAAAAACATCTGGATAAATTCTCTT
CTTATCATGTGAAAACTGCCTTCTTTCACGTATGTACCCAGAACCCTCAAGACAGTCAGTGGGACCGCAA
AGACCTGGGCCTCTGCTTTGATAACTGCGTGACATACTTTCTTCAGTGCCTCAGGACAGAAAAACTTGAG
AATTATTTTATTCCTGAATTCAATCTATTCTCTAGCAACTTAATTGACAAAAGAAGTAAAGAATTTCTGA
CAAAGCAAATTGAATATGAAAGAAACAATGAGTTTCCAGTTTTTGATGAATTTTACCCATACGATGTTCC
AGATTACGCTTGAGCGGCCGCGCCGGCGGGCCCGAATTCTACCGGGTAGGGGAGGCGCTTTTCCCAAGGC
AGTCTGGAGCATGCGCTTTAGCAGCCCCGCTGGGCACTTGGCGCTACACAAGTGGCCTCTGGCCTCGCAC
ACATTCCACATCCACCGGTAGGCGCCAACCGGCTCCGTTCTTTGGTGGCCCCTTCGCGCCACCTTCTACT
CCTCCCCTAGTCAGGAAGTTCCCCCCCGCCCCGCAGCTCGCGTCGTGCAGGACGTGACAAATGGAAGTAG
CACGTCTCACTAGTCTCGTGCAGATGGACAGCACCGCTGAGCAATGGAAGCGGGTAGGCCTTTGGGGCAG
CGGCCAATAGCAGCTTTGCTCCTTCGCTTTCTGGGCTCAGAGGCTGGGAAGGGGTGGGTCCGGGGGCGGG
CTCAGGGGCGGGCTCAGGGGCGGGGCGGGCGCCCGAAGGTCCTCCGGAGGCCCGGCATTCTGCACGCTTC
AAAAGCGCACGTCTGCCGCGCTGTTCTCCTCTTCCTCATCTCCGGGCCTTTCGACCTGCAGCCCAAGCTT
ACCATGACCGAGTACAAGCCCACGGTGCGCCTCGCCACCCGCGACGACGTCCCCAGGGCCGTACGCACCC
TCGCCGCCGCGTTCGCCGACTACCCCGCCACGCGCCACACCGTCGATCCGGACCGCCACATCGAGCGGGT
CACCGAGCTGCAAGAACTCTTCCTCACGCGCGTCGGGCTCGACATCGGCAAGGTGTGGGTCGCGGACGAC
GGCGCCGCGGTGGCGGTCTGGACCACGCCGGAGAGCGTCGAAGCGGGGGCGGTGTTCGCCGAGATCGGCC
CGCGCATGGCCGAGTTGAGCGGTTCCCGGCTGGCCGCGCAGCAACAGATGGAAGGCCTCCTGGCGCCGCA
CCGGCCCAAGGAGCCCGCGTGGTTCCTGGCCACCGTCGGCGTCTCGCCCGACCACCAGGGCAAGGGTCTG
GGCAGCGCCGTCGTGCTCCCCGGAGTGGAGGCGGCCGAGCGCGCCGGGGTGCCCGCCTTCCTGGAGACCT
CCGCGCCCCGCAACCTCCCCTTCTACGAGCGGCTCGGCTTCACCGTCACCGCCGACGTCGAGGTGCCCGA
AGGACCGCGCACCTGGTGCATGACCCGCAAGCCCGGTGCCTGACGCCCGCCCCACGACCCGCAGCGCCCG
ACCGAAAGGAGCGCACGACCCCATGCATCGGCGTCTCGAGATATCAGTGGTCCAGGCTCTAGTTTTGACT
CAACAATATCACCAGCTGAAGCCTATAGAGTACGAGCCATAGATAAAATAAAAGATTTTATTTAGTCTCC
AGAAAAAGGGGGGAATGAAAGACCCCACCTGTAGGTTTGGCAAGCTAGCTTAAGTAACGCCATTTTGCAA
GGCATGGAAAAATACATAACTGAGAATAGAGAAGTTCAGATCAAGGTCAGGAACAGATGGAACAGGGTCG
ACCCTAGAGAACCATCAGATGTTTCCAGGGTGCCCCAAGGACCTGAAATGACCCTGTGCCTTATTTGAAC
TAACCAATCAGTTCGCTTCTCGCTTCTGTTCGCGCGCTTCTGCTCCCCGAGCTCAATAAAAGAGCCCACA
ACCCCTCACTCGGGGCGCCAGTCCTCCGATTGACTGAGTCGCCCGGGTACCCGTGTATCCAATAAACCCT
CTTGCAGTTGCATCCGACTTGTGGTCTCGCTGTTCCTTGGGAGGGTCTCCTCTGAGTGATTGACTACCCG
TCAGCGGGGGTCTTTCATTTGGGGGCTCGTCCGGGATCGGGAGACCCCTGCCCAGGGACCACCGACCCAC
CACCGGGAGGTAAGCTGGCTGCCTCGCGCGTTTCGGTGATGACGGTGAAAACCTCTGACACATGCAGCTC
CCGGAGACGGTCACAGCTTGTCTGTAAGCGGATGCCGGGAGCAGACAAGCCCGTCAGGGCGCGTCAGCGG
GTGTTGGCGGGTGTCGGGGCGCAGCCATGACCCAGTCACGTAGCGATAGCGGAGTGTAGATCCGGCTGTG
GAATGTGTGTCAGTTAGGGTGTGGAAAGTCCCCAGGCTCCCCAGCAGGCAGAAGTATGCAAAGCATGCAT
CTCAATTAGTCAGCAACCAGGTGTGGAAAGTCCCCAGGCTCCCCAGCAGGCAGAAGTATGCAAAGCATGC
ATCTCAATTAGTCAGCAACCATAGTCCCGCCCCTAACTCCGCCCATCCCGCCCCTAACTCCGCCCAGTTC
CGCCCATTCTCCGCCCCATGGCTGACTAATTTTTTTTATTTATGCAGAGGCCGAGGCCGCCTCGGCCTCT
GAGCTATTCCAGAAGTAGTGAGGAGGCTTTTTTGGAGGCCTAGGCTTTTGCAAAAAGCTTACTGGCTTAA
CTATGCGGCATCAGAGCAGATTGTACTGAGAGTGCACCATATGCGGTGTGAAATACCGCACAGATGCGTA
AGGAGAAAATACCGCATCAGGCGCTCTTCCGCTTCCTCGCTCACTGACTCGCTGCGCTCGGTCGTTCGGC
TGCGGCGAGCGGTATCAGCTCACTCAAAGGCGGTAATACGGTTATCCACAGAATCAGGGGATAACGCAGG
AAAGAACATGTGAGCAAAAGGCCAGCAAAAGGCCAGGAACCGTAAAAAGGCCGCGTTGCTGGCGTTTTTC
CATAGGCTCCGCCCCCCTGACGAGCATCACAAAAATCGACGCTCAAGTCAGAGGTGGCGAAACCCGACAG
GACTATAAAGATACCAGGCGTTTCCCCCTGGAAGCTCCCTCGTGCGCTCTCCTGTTCCGACCCTGCCGCT
TACCGGATACCTGTCCGCCTTTCTCCCTTCGGGAAGCGTGGCGCTTTCTCATAGCTCACGCTGTAGGTAT
CTCAGTTCGGTGTAGGTCGTTCGCTCCAAGCTGGGCTGTGTGCACGAACCCCCCGTTCAGCCCGACCGCT
GCGCCTTATCCGGTAACTATCGTCTTGAGTCCAACCCGGTAAGACACGACTTATCGCCACTGGCAGCAGC
CACTGGTAACAGGATTAGCAGAGCGAGGTATGTAGGCGGTGCTACAGAGTTCTTGAAGTGGTGGCCTAAC
TACGGCTACACTAGAAGGACAGTATTTGGTATCTGCGCTCTGCTGAAGCCAGTTACCTTCGGAAAAAGAG
TTGGTAGCTCTTGATCCGGCAAACAAACCACCGCTGGTAGCGGTGGTTTTTTTGTTTGCAAGCAGCAGAT
TACGCGCAGAAAAAAAGGATCTCAAGAAGATCCTTTGATCTTTTCTACGGGGTCTGACGCTCAGTGGAAC
GAAAACTCACGTTAAGGGATTTTGGTCATGAGATTATCAAAAAGGATCTTCACCTAGATCCTTTTAAATT
AAAAATGAAGTTTTAAATCAATCTAAAGTATATATGAGTAAACTTGGTCTGACAGTTACCAATGCTTAAT
CAGTGAGGCACCTATCTCAGCGATCTGTCTATTTCGTTCATCCATAGTTGCCTGACTCCCCGTCGTGTAG
ATAACTACGATACGGGAGGGCTTACCATCTGGCCCCAGTGCTGCAATGATACCGCGAGACCCACGCTCAC
CGGCTCCAGATTTATCAGCAATAAACCAGCCAGCCGGAAGGGCCGAGCGCAGAAGTGGTCCTGCAACTTT
ATCCGCCTCCATCCAGTCTATTAATTGTTGCCGGGAAGCTAGAGTAAGTAGTTCGCCAGTTAATAGTTTG
CGCAACGTTGTTGCCATTGCTGCAGGCATCGTGGTGTCACGCTCGTCGTTTGGTATGGCTTCATTCAGCT
CCGGTTCCCAACGATCAAGGCGAGTTACATGATCCCCCATGTTGTGCAAAAAAGCGGTTAGCTCCTTCGG
TCCTCCGATCGTTGTCAGAAGTAAGTTGGCCGCAGTGTTATCACTCATGGTTATGGCAGCACTGCATAAT
TCTCTTACTGTCATGCCATCCGTAAGATGCTTTTCTGTGACTGGTGAGTACTCAACCAAGTCATTCTGAG
AATAGTGTATGCGGCGACCGAGTTGCTCTTGCCCGGCGTCAACACGGGATAATACCGCGCCACATAGCAG
AACTTTAAAAGTGCTCATCATTGGAAAACGTTCTTCGGGGCGAAAACTCTCAAGGATCTTACCGCTGTTG
AGATCCAGTTCGATGTAACCCACTCGTGCACCCAACTGATCTTCAGCATCTTTTACTTTCACCAGCGTTT
CTGGGTGAGCAAAAACAGGAAGGCAAAATGCCGCAAAAAAGGGAATAAGGGCGACACGGAAATGTTGAAT
ACTCATACTCTTCCTTTTTCAATATTATTGAAGCATTTATCAGGGTTATTGTCTCATGAGCGGATACATA
TTTGAATGTATTTAGAAAAATAAACAAATAGGGGTTCCGCGCACATTTCCCCGAAAAGTGCCACCTGACG
TCTAAGAAACCATTATTATCATGACATTAACCTATAAAAATAGGCGTATCACGAGGCCCTTTCGTCTTCA
AGAATTAGCTTGGCCATTGCATACGTTGTATCCATATCATAATATGTACATTTATATTGGCTCATGTCCA
ACATTACCGCCATGTTGACATTGATTATTGACTAGTTATTAATAGTAATCAATTACGGGGTCATTAGTTC
ATAGCCCATATATGGA
Features (pLannotate 1.2.2; 20 found; start..end, strand, type, name):
    311..514     +  promoter       CMV promoter: human cytomegalovirus (CMV) immediate early promoter
    515..690     +  LTR            5' LTR (truncated): truncated long terminal repeat from Moloney murine sarcoma virus
    812..1086    +  misc_feature   MESV Ψ (fragment): packaging signal of murine embryonic stem cell virus
   1153..1569    +  CDS            gag (truncated): truncated Moloney murine leukemia virus (MMLV) gag gene lacking the start codon
   1609..1958    +  promoter       TRE3GV promoter: 3rd-generation Tet-responsive promoter that can be activated by binding of Tet-On® 3G, optimized for retroviral and lentiviral vectors
   1974..1997    +  CDS            3xFLAG (fragment): three tandem FLAG® epitope tags
   1998..3623    +  CDS            CGAS: CGAS_HUMAN - Also known as C6orf150 From Homo sapiens (Human).
   3624..3651    +  CDS            3xHA (fragment): three tandem HA epitope tags
   3684..4183    +  promoter       PGK promoter: mouse phosphoglycerate kinase 1 promoter
   4204..4803    +  CDS            PuroR: puromycin N-acetyltransferase; pac from Streptomyces alboniger; confers resistance to puromycin
   4870..4942    +  CDS            env (fragment): murine leukemia virus gPr80 envelope polyprotein precursor; env; proteolytically cleaved into gp70SU and p15TM subunits
   4984..5409    +  LTR            3' LTR (ΔU3): self-inactivating 3' long terminal repeat (LTR) from Moloney murine leukemia virus
   5478..5518    +  CDS            rop (fragment): Rop protein, which maintains plasmids at low copy number; rop
   5620..5658    +  misc_feature   bom (fragment): basis of mobility region from pBR322
   5675..6004    +  promoter       SV40 promoter: SV40 enhancer and early promoter
   6010..6111    +  misc_feature   bom (fragment): basis of mobility region from pBR322
   6297..6885    -  rep_origin     ori: high-copy-number ColE1/pMB1/pBR322/pUC origin of replication
   7056..7916    -  CDS            AmpR: β-lactamase; bla; confers resistance to ampicillin, carbenicillin, and related antibiotics
   7917..8021    -  promoter       AmpR promoter: bla
   8207..310     +  enhancer       CMV enhancer (across the origin): human cytomegalovirus immediate early enhancer
