[The description below was written by a language model from this plasmid's Addgene catalogue record and pLannotate feature annotations shown in this document.]
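Description:
pTRE3G-FLAG-human cGAS N-T2A-deltaN-HA is a gammaretroviral transfer plasmid built on the pRetroX-TRE3G backbone for doxycycline-inducible expression of a split form of human cGAS in mammalian cells. It is maintained in bacteria through a high-copy ColE1/pUC-type origin and an ampicillin resistance gene. The viral portion consists of a CMV enhancer/promoter fused to a truncated 5' LTR, which drives genomic RNA production in packaging cells, followed by an extended packaging signal with a truncated, start-codon-less gag fragment. It ends in a ΔU3 self-inactivating 3' LTR, so that after integration the LTR promoter activity is lost and transcription depends on the internal promoters.

The payload sits downstream of the TRE3G(V) Tet-responsive promoter, which is silent until bound by the Tet-On 3G transactivator in the presence of doxycycline. The transactivator is not encoded here and must be supplied separately. After a Kozak sequence, the open reading frame encodes FLAG-tagged cGAS N-terminus (residues 1–159), a T2A ribosome-skipping peptide, and the remaining ΔN portion (residues 160–522) with a C-terminal HA tag. Translation therefore yields the N-terminal domain and the catalytic core as two separate, independently detectable polypeptides from a single transcript. A mouse PGK promoter drives puromycin N-acetyltransferase for selection of transduced cells.

The feature table annotates the tags as fragments of 3xFLAG and 3xHA, consistent with single epitopes. It does not separately mark the T2A within the cGAS coding region. The catalogue's Entrez Gene link to Adamts1 appears to be an error, since all other fields and the sequence annotation identify the insert as human cGAS. The construct serves to test how separating the N-terminal domain from the catalytic core affects cGAS behaviour, in the context of work on species-specific self-DNA sensing.
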