Addgene plasmid #186886: pTRE3G-FLAG-human cGAS N-T2A-deltaN-HA
Purpose: Doxycycline-dependent expression of human cGAS gene in mammalian cells by retroviral transduction
Depositing lab: Jonathan Kagan. Depositing organization: Boston Children's Hospital. Publication: Species-specific self-DNA detection mechanisms by mammalian cyclic GMP-AMP synthases. Mosallanejad K, Kennedy SN, Bahleda KM, Slavik KM, Zhou W, Govande AA, Hancks DC, Kranzusch PJ, Kagan JC. Sci Immunol. 2023 Jan 20;8(79):eabp9765. doi: 10.1126/sciimmunol.abp9765. Epub 2023 Jan 20. PubMed 36662885.
Backbone
  Vector backbone: pRetroX-TRE3G Vector
  Backbone manufacturer: Takara Bio
  Backbone size w/o insert (bp): 6600
  Vector type: Retroviral
  Selectable markers: Puromycin
Growth in bacteria
  Bacterial resistance: Ampicillin, 100 μg/mL
  Growth temperature: 37°C
  Growth strain: NEB Stable
  Copy number: High Copy
Gene/Insert
  Gene/Insert name: Human cGAS with T2A ribosome skipping sequences between N-terminus (1-159 a.a.) and C-terminus (160-522 a.a.) (alt name: cGAS)
  Species: H. sapiens (human)
  Insert size (bp): 1689
  Mutation: Insertion of T2A ribosome skipping site
  Entrez Gene: Adamts1 (a.k.a. ADAM-TS1, ADAMTS, ADAMTS-1, C3-C5, METH-1, METH1)
  Promoter: TRE3G
  Tag / fusion protein: FLAG (N terminal on insert); HA (C terminal on insert)
  Cloning method: Ligation Independent Cloning
  Sequencing primers: 5′ pCEP_Fw (agagctcgtttagtgaaccg); 3′ MSCV_Rv (cagcggggctgctaaagcgcatgc)
Terms and licenses: Academic/Nonprofit Terms; Industry Terms: Not Available to Industry
Depositor comments: Contains Kozak sequence (gccacc) before start codon. Please visit https://www.biorxiv.org/content/10.1101/2022.03.09.483681v2 for bioRxiv preprint.
How to cite: pTRE3G-FLAG-human cGAS N-T2A-deltaN-HA was a gift from Jonathan Kagan (Addgene plasmid # 186886 ; http://n2t.net/addgene:186886 ; RRID:Addgene_186886)
